Addgene plasmid #25646: pCDF1-PTPRD-D1248N
Depositing lab: Todd Waldman. Depositing organization: Georgetown University. Publication: Mutational inactivation of PTPRD in glioblastoma multiforme and malignant melanoma. Solomon DA, Kim JS, Cronin JC, Sibenaller Z, Ryken T, Rosenberg SA, Ressom H, Jean W, Bigner D, Yan H, Samuels Y, Waldman T. Cancer Res. 2008 Dec 15. 68(24):10300-6. 10.1158/0008-5472.CAN-08-3272 PubMed 19074898.
Backbone
  Vector backbone: pCDF1-MCS2-EF1-Puro
  Backbone manufacturer: System Biosciences
  Backbone size w/o insert (bp): 6606
  Vector type: Mammalian Expression, Lentiviral
  Selectable markers: Puromycin
Growth in bacteria
  Bacterial resistance: Ampicillin, 100 μg/mL
  Growth temperature: 37°C
  Growth strain: Stbl3
  Copy number: High Copy
Gene/Insert
  Gene/Insert name: Protein tyrosine phosphatase receptor-type delta (alt names: PTPRD; PTP delta)
  Species: H. sapiens (human)
  Insert size (bp): 5140
  Mutation: tumor-derived mutation created by site-directed mutagenesis: nucleotide G3884A, amino acid D1248N (annotated according to Ensembl transcript ENST00000381196)
  GenBank ID: BC106714
  Entrez Gene: PTPRD (a.k.a. HPTP, HPTPD, HPTPDELTA, PTPD, R-PTP-delta, RPTPDELTA)
  Cloning method: Restriction Enzyme; 5′ cloning site NsiI (not destroyed); 3′ cloning site NsiI (not destroyed)
  Sequencing primers: 5′ atccacgctgttttgacctc; 3′ ccaacttctcggggactgt
Terms and licenses: Academic/Nonprofit Terms; Industry Terms: Not Available to Industry
How to cite: pCDF1-PTPRD-D1248N was a gift from Todd Waldman (Addgene plasmid # 25646 ; http://n2t.net/addgene:25646 ; RRID:Addgene_25646)
