[The description below was written by a language model from this plasmid's Addgene catalogue record.]
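Description:
pCDF1-PTPRD-D1248N is a lentiviral mammalian expression plasmid built on the commercial pCDF1-MCS2-EF1-Puro backbone (about 6.6 kb without insert). It is propagated in E. coli as a high-copy plasmid under ampicillin selection. The recorded host is a recombination-deficient strain, the usual choice for keeping the repeated LTR sequences of lentiviral vectors stable. In mammalian cells the vector confers puromycin resistance. The backbone name implies that this marker is driven by an EF1 promoter separate from the cloning site. The record does not state which promoter drives the insert, and no feature table is supplied to confirm the viral elements or regulatory parts.

The payload is a roughly 5.1 kb human cDNA encoding protein tyrosine phosphatase receptor-type delta (PTPRD), inserted into the multiple cloning site as an NsiI fragment with the site preserved at both ends. Because the same enzyme was used on both sides, the cloning was non-directional, so orientation would have had to be verified. The cDNA carries a single substitution made by site-directed mutagenesis, G3884A at the nucleotide level, which gives the amino acid change D1248N. The record describes this as a tumor-derived mutation. No epitope tag or reporter is recorded.

The associated study concerns mutational inactivation of PTPRD in glioblastoma multiforme and malignant melanoma. The construct is therefore suited to packaging into lentiviral particles, transducing cultured cells and selecting stable populations with puromycin, so that the functional consequences of this cancer-associated variant can be compared with those of the wild-type phosphatase.
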