>Addgene plasmid #25646 | pCDF1-PTPRD-D1248N | addgene partial sequence | sequence record 31626 | 25646 with hPTPRD-F4 (TACGTACCAAGCCTGCCTTC)
AAGTAAATCATCGTGNGAAATTTATCAAGCCATGGGTAGAGTCCAGATGAAATGGAATTAGATGAGCTGC
TTAAGGAGATATCTAGGAAGCGCAGAAGCATCCGTTATGGGAGAGAAGTTGAATTAAAGCCATATATTGC
CGCTCACTTTGATGTCCTTCCCACTGAGTTCACCCTGGGGGATGACAAGCATTATGGTGGATTTACAAAC
AAGCAACTCCAAAGTGGTCAAGAATATGTCTTCTTTGTGTTAGCAGTAATGGAACATGCAGAGTCTAAGA
TGTATGCAACCAGCCCTTACTCCAACCCCGTGGTGTCAATGGATCTGGATCCGCAGCCAATCACGGATGA
AGAAGAAGGCTTGATCTGGGTTGTAGGTCCTGTCCTTGCAGTGGTCTTTATCATCTGCATTGTCATTGCT
ATTCTTCTTTATAAAAGCAGTAAACCCGACAGGAAGAGGGCAGAGTCCGACTCTAGAAANAGCAGGCATA
CCGAACAATAAGGGAGATCCCTTCACACCACCCAACAGACCCTGTAGAA
