>Addgene plasmid #25646 | pCDF1-PTPRD-D1248N | addgene partial sequence | sequence record 31627 | 25646 with hPTPD-fwd2 5'-TCAAGGGTGAAGTGTGACCA
ATGCCATGTTAGAAAGAATAAAGCATGAAAAAACTGTAGATATTTATGGCCATGTAACTTTAATGAGAGC
CCAGAGGAACTATATGGTTCAAACAGAAGACCAATACATCTTTATCCATGATGCACTGTTAGAAGCAGTG
ACTTGTGGAAATACCGAAGTGCCAGCTAGAAACTTGTATGCCTACATTCAGAAGCTGACACAAATAGAAA
CGGGAGAGAATGTCACAGGAATGGAGCTCGAATTTAAGCGTCTAGCCAGCTCAAAAGCTCACACCTCAAG
GTTTATCAGTGCCAATCTTCCATGTAATAAATTCAAAAATCGCCTTGTTAATATTATGCCATATGAATCC
ACAAGGGTATGCCTGCAGCCTATCCGTGGAGTAGAAGGATCTGATTACATCAATGCCAGTTTTATTGATG
GATACAGACAACAGAAAGCCTACATCGCTACCCAGGGGCCCTTGGCAGAGACCACTGAAGACTTCTGGCG
GATGCTCTGGGAACACAATTCCACCATAGTTGTGATGCTCACCAAGCTGCGTGAAATGGGCAGAGAGAAA
TGTCACCAATACTGGCCAGCAGAACGGTCTGCAAGATACCAGTACTTTGTTGTAGATCCCATGG
