>Addgene plasmid #25646 | pCDF1-PTPRD-D1248N | addgene partial sequence | sequence record 31628 | 25646 with hPTPD-Fwd3 5'-ttggggacttttggagaatg
GTCATGATGACAAACTAGAAGAAAGATCAAGGGTGAAGTGTGACCAGTATTGGCCTAGCAGAGGCACAGA
AACCCACGGACTCGTTCAAGTAACGCTGCTTGATACTGTGGAGCTGGCCACATATTGTGTTCGAACATTT
GCACTTTACAAGAATGGTTCAAGTGAGAAGAGAGAAGTGAGACAATTCCAGTTCACCGCCTGGCCTGATC
ATGGTGTTCCAGAACACCCTACACCTTTTCTAGCTTTCTTACGTAGAGTCAAAACCTGTAACCCTCCCGA
TGCTGGTCCGATGGTTGTGCACTGCAGTGCGGGAGTTGGCCGGACTGGTTGCTTCATCGTCATAGATGCC
ATGTTAGAAAGAATAAAGCATGAAAAAACTGTAGATATTTATGGCCATGTAACTTTAATGAGAGCCCAGA
GGAACTATATGGTTCAAACAGAAGACCAATACATCTTTATCCATGATGCACTGTTAGAAGCAGTGACTTG
TGGAAATACCGAAGTGCCAGCTAGAAACTTGTATGCCTACATTCAGAAGCTGACACAAATAGAAACGGGA
GAGAATGTCACAGGAATGGAGCTCGAATTTAAGCGTCTAGCCAGCTCAAAAGCTCACACCTCAAGGTTTA
TCAGTGCCAATCTTCCATGTAATAAATTCAAAAATCGCCTTGTTAATATTATGCCATATGAATCCACAAG
GGTATGCCTGCAGCCTATCCGTGGAGTAGAAGGATCTGATTACATCAATGCCAGTTTTATTGATGGATAC
AGACAACAGAAAGCCTACATCGCTACCCAGGGGCCCTTGGCAGAGACCACTGAAGACTTCTGGCGGATGC
TCTGGGAACACAATTCCACCATAGTTGTGATG
